>Addgene plasmid #14490 | pIS47 C20orf139 3'UTR mut | addgene full sequence | sequence record 235250 | Addgene NGS Result
TTGAGATCCTTTTTTTCTGCGCGTAATCTGCTGCTTGCAAACAAAAAAACCACCGCTACCAGCGGTGGTT
TGTTTGCCGGATCAAGAGCTACCAACTCTTTTTCCGAAGGTAACTGGCTTCAGCAGAGCGCAGATACCAA
ATACTGTTCTTCTAGTGTAGCCGTAGTTAGGCCACCACTTCAAGAACTCTGTAGCACCGCCTACATACCT
CGCTCTGCTAATCCTGTTACCAGTGGCTGCTGCCAGTGGCGATAAGTCGTGTCTTACCGGGTTGGACTCA
AGACGATAGTTACCGGATAAGGCGCAGCGGTCGGGCTGAACGGGGGGTTCGTGCACACAGCCCAGCTTGG
AGCGAACGACCTACACCGAACTGAGATACCTACAGCGTGAGCTATGAGAAAGCGCCACGCTTCCCGAAGG
GAGAAAGGCGGACAGGTATCCGGTAAGCGGCAGGGTCGGAACAGGAGAGCGCACGAGGGAGCTTCCAGGG
GGAAACGCCTGGTATCTTTATAGTCCTGTCGGGTTTCGCCACCTCTGACTTGAGCGTCGATTTTTGTGAT
GCTCGTCAGGGGGGCGGAGCCTATGGAAAAACGCCAGCAACGCGGCCTTTTTACGGTTCCTGGCCTTTTG
CTGGCCTTTTGCTCACATGGCTCGACAGATCTAAATGAGTCTTCGGACCTCGCGGGGGCCGCTTAAGCGG
TGGTTAGGGTTTGTCTGACGCGGGGGGAGGGGGAAGGAACGAAACACTCTCATTCGGAGGCGGCTCGGGG
TTTGGTCTTGGTGGCCACGGGCACGCAGAAGAGCGCCGCGATCCTCTTAAGCACCCCCCCGCCCTCCGTG
GAGGCGGGGGTTTGGTCGGCGGGTGGTAACTGGCGGGCCGCTGACTCGGGCGGGTCGCGCGCCCCAGAGT
GTGACCTTTTCGGTCTGCTCGCAGACCCCCGGGCGGCGCCGCCGCGGCGGCGACGGGCTCGCTGGGTCCT
AGGCTCCATGGGGACCGTATACGTGGACAGGCTCTGGAGCATCCGCACGACTGCGGTGATATTACCGGAG
ACCTTCTGCGGGACGAGCCGGGTCACGCGGCTGACGCGGAGCGTCCGTTGGGCGACAAACACCAGGACGG
GGCACAGGTACACTATCTTGTCACCCGGAGGCGCGAGGGACTGCAGGAGCTTCAGGGAGTGGCGCAGCTG
CTTCATCCCCGTGGCCCGTTGCTCGCGTTTGCTGGCGGTGTCCCCGGAAGAAATATATTTGCATGTCTTT
AGTTCTATGATGACACAAACCCCGCCCAGCGTCTTGTCATTGGCGAATTCGAACACGCAGATGCAGTCGG
GGCGGCGCGGTCCCAGGTCCACTTCGCATATTAAGGTGACGCGTGTGGCCTCGAACACCGAGCGACCCTG
CAGCGACCCGCTTAAAAGCTTGATTCTTCTGACACAACAGTCTCGAACTTAAGCTGCAGAAGTTGGTCGT
GAGGCACTGGGCAGGTAAGTATCAAGGTTACAAGACAGGTTTAAGGAGACCAATAGAAACTGGGCTTGTC
GAGACAGAGAAGACTCTTGCGTTTCTGATAGGCACCTATTGGTCTTACTGACATCCACTTTGCCTTTCTC
TCCACAGGTGTCCACTCCCAGTTCAATTACAGCTCTTAAGGCTAGAGTACTTAATACGACTCACTATAGG
CTAGCCACCATGACTTCGAAAGTTTATGATCCAGAACAAAGGAAACGGATGATAACTGGTCCGCAGTGGT
GGGCCAGATGTAAACAAATGAATGTTCTTGATTCATTTATTAATTATTATGATTCAGAAAAACATGCAGA
AAATGCTGTTATTTTTTTACATGGTAACGCGGCCTCTTCTTATTTATGGCGACATGTTGTGCCACATATT
GAGCCAGTAGCGCGGTGTATTATACCAGACCTTATTGGTATGGGCAAATCAGGCAAATCTGGTAATGGTT
CTTATAGGTTACTTGATCATTACAAATATCTTACTGCATGGTTTGAACTTCTTAATTTACCAAAGAAGAT
CATTTTTGTCGGCCATGATTGGGGTGCTTGTTTGGCATTTCATTATAGCTATGAGCATCAAGATAAGATC
AAAGCAATAGTTCACGCTGAAAGTGTAGTAGATGTGATTGAATCATGGGATGAATGGCCTGATATTGAAG
AAGATATTGCGTTGATCAAATCTGAAGAAGGAGAAAAAATGGTTTTGGAGAATAACTTCTTCGTGGAAAC
CATGTTGCCATCAAAAATCATGAGAAAGTTAGAACCAGAAGAATTTGCAGCATATCTTGAACCATTCAAA
GAGAAAGGTGAAGTTCGTCGTCCAACATTATCATGGCCTCGTGAAATCCCGTTAGTAAAAGGTGGTAAAC
CTGACGTTGTACAAATTGTTAGGAATTATAATGCTTATCTACGTGCAAGTGATGATTTACCAAAAATGTT
TATTGAATCGGACCCAGGATTCTTTTCCAATGCTATTGTTGAAGGTGCCAAGAAGTTTCCTAATACTGAA
TTTGTCAAAGTAAAAGGTCTTCATTTTTCGCAAGAAGATGCACCTGATGAAATGGGAAAATATATCAAAT
CGTTCGTTGAGCGAGTTCTCAAAAATGAACAATAATTCTAGGAGCTCTGTCTGCACTGCTGGTATGGGGT
TAGGCCAGGTAGGAAAGTACAGAGGGGCTTCTGAAAACCAAGAGTCCCTGGGGAAAGGGAACAGAGTAAG
GCAGGCCTTGTTCTCACTGCCCTCTAAGGGAACTTGGTCACTCGGCACTTTTAAGCCTCAGTTTCTCCAG
TTCAATAATAAGGACAAGAGCTTTTCCCATGCATTCTCTTTCCCCGGGAAAGTTGACTGAGGTGACCAGT
AATAGAATTGAAAAGGGAGAGTGTCTTCAGTGCAATGTGGCATCCTGGATTGGGTCTTGGAACAAAAACA
GGACATTAGTGGGAAAATTGGAAATCTGAAAAAAGTCTGAATTTTAGTTAATATACCAATTTCAGTCTCT
TGGTTTTGACAGATGTACCATGGTGATGTAAGATGTTGACCTTGGGGTAGGCTGGGTGAAGGGTATACAG
GAACTCTTTGTACTATCTCTGCAACTTCTCTGTAAATCTAGTATAAGTACAAAATAAAAGTTCTAGCGTT
CTAGAGCGGCCGCTTCGAGCAGACATGATAAGATACATTGATGAGTTTGGACAAACCACAACTAGAATGC
AGTGAAAAAAATGCTTTATTTGTGAAATTTGTGATGCTATTGCTTTATTTGTAACCATTATAAGCTGCAA
TAAACAAGTTAACAACAACAATTGCATTCATTTTATGTTTCAGGTTCAGGGGGAGGTGTGGGAGGTTTTT
TAAAGCAAGTAAAACCTCTACAAATGTGGTAAAATCGATAAGGATCCAGGTGGCACTTTTCGGGGAAATG
TGCGCGGAACCCCTATTTGTTTATTTTTCTAAATACATTCAAATATGTATCCGCTCATGAGACAATAACC
CTGATAAATGCTTCAATAATATTGAAAAAGGAAGAGTATGAGTATTCAACATTTCCGTGTCGCCCTTATT
CCCTTTTTTGCGGCATTTTGCCTTCCTGTTTTTGCTCACCCAGAAACGCTGGTGAAAGTAAAAGATGCTG
AAGATCAGTTGGGTGCACGAGTGGGTTACATCGAACTGGATCTCAACAGCGGTAAGATCCTTGAGAGTTT
TCGCCCCGAAGAACGTTTTCCAATGATGAGCACTTTTAAAGTTCTGCTATGTGGCGCGGTATTATCCCGT
ATTGACGCCGGGCAAGAGCAACTCGGTCGCCGCATACACTATTCTCAGAATGACTTGGTTGAGTACTCAC
CAGTCACAGAAAAGCATCTTACGGATGGCATGACAGTAAGAGAATTATGCAGTGCTGCCATAACCATGAG
TGATAACACTGCGGCCAACTTACTTCTGACAACGATCGGAGGACCGAAGGAGCTAACCGCTTTTTTGCAC
AACATGGGGGATCATGTAACTCGCCTTGATCGTTGGGAACCGGAGCTGAATGAAGCCATACCAAACGACG
AGCGTGACACCACGATGCCTGTAGCAATGGCAACAACGTTGCGCAAACTATTAACTGGCGAACTACTTAC
TCTAGCTTCCCGGCAACAATTAATAGACTGGATGGAGGCGGATAAAGTTGCAGGACCACTTCTGCGCTCG
GCCCTTCCGGCTGGCTGGTTTATTGCTGATAAATCTGGAGCCGGTGAGCGTGGGTCTCGCGGTATCATTG
CAGCACTGGGGCCAGATGGTAAGCCCTCCCGTATCGTAGTTATCTACACGACGGGGAGTCAGGCAACTAT
GGATGAACGAAATAGACAGATCGCTGAGATAGGTGCCTCACTGATTAAGCATTGGTAACTGTCAGACCAA
GTTTACTCATATATACTTTAGATTGATTTAAAACTTCATTTTTAATTTAAAAGGATCTAGGTGAAGATCC
TTTTTGATAATCTCATGACCAAAATCCCTTAACGTGAGTTTTCGTTCCACTGAGCGTCAGACCCCGTAGA
AAAGATCAAAGGATCTTC
Features (pLannotate 1.2.2; 9 found; start..end, strand, type, name):
      1..589     +  rep_origin     ori: high-copy-number ColE1/pMB1/pBR322/pUC origin of replication
    664..1415    +  promoter       HSV TK promoter: herpes simplex virus thymidine kinase promoter
   1485..1617    +  intron         chimeric intron: chimera between introns from human β-globin and immunoglobulin heavy chain genes
   1662..1680    +  promoter       T7 promoter: promoter for bacteriophage T7 RNA polymerase
   1690..2625    +  CDS            Rluc: luciferase from the anthozoan coelenterate Renilla reniformis (sea pansy)
   3179..3300    -  polyA_signal   SV40 poly(A) signal: SV40 polyadenylation signal
   3323..3391    -  CDS            large T antigen (fragment): large T antigen from SV40 (simian virus 40)
   3433..3537    +  promoter       AmpR promoter: bla
   3538..4398    +  CDS            AmpR: β-lactamase; bla; confers resistance to ampicillin, carbenicillin, and related antibiotics
