[The description below was written by a language model from this plasmid's Addgene catalogue record and pLannotate feature annotations shown in this document.]
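Description:
pIS47 C20orf139 3'UTR mut is a mammalian Renilla luciferase reporter plasmid built on the pIS1 backbone and designed to test microRNA-mediated regulation through a 3' untranslated region. It is propagated in E. coli as a high-copy plasmid through a ColE1/pUC-type origin of replication and selected with ampicillin via the β-lactamase (AmpR) gene and its native promoter. The sequenced record is about 4.6 kb, consistent with the roughly 4.1 kb backbone plus the 520 bp insert.

The reporter unit is driven by the herpes simplex virus thymidine kinase promoter, a relatively modest constitutive promoter, followed by a chimeric β-globin/immunoglobulin intron that supports efficient mRNA processing. A T7 promoter lies just upstream of the Renilla luciferase coding sequence and could allow in vitro transcription. A fragment of the human C20orf139 (now SRXN1, sulfiredoxin 1) 3'UTR was cloned between SacI and XbaI sites. It is not annotated in the feature table, but it presumably occupies the unannotated gap between the luciferase coding sequence and the SV40 polyadenylation signal, so that the luciferase transcript carries this UTR. A short SV40 large T antigen fragment next to the poly(A) signal appears to be incidental SV40 sequence.

In this mutant version, the CATTCC motifs in the UTR were changed to AAGTAC, disrupting candidate microRNA seed-match sites. The construct therefore serves as the negative-control counterpart to a wild-type UTR reporter: loss of repression of Renilla activity when the sites are mutated indicates that regulation depends directly on those sites. The record does not state which microRNA is being tested. It also does not mention a normalisation reporter, although such assays usually co-transfect a separate one.
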