Addgene plasmid #14490: pIS47 C20orf139 3'UTR mut
Depositing lab: David Bartel. Depositing organization: Whitehead Institute for Biomedical Research. Publication: Microarray analysis shows that some microRNAs downregulate large numbers of target mRNAs. Lim LP, Lau NC, Garrett-Engele P, Grimson A, Schelter JM, Castle J, Bartel DP, Linsley PS, Johnson JM. Nature. 2005 Feb 17. 433(7027):769-73. 10.1038/nature03315 PubMed 15685193.
Backbone
  Vector backbone: pIS1
  Backbone manufacturer: Bartel Lab
  Backbone size w/o insert (bp): 4085
  Vector type: Mammalian Expression, Luciferase
Growth in bacteria
  Bacterial resistance: Ampicillin, 100 μg/mL
  Growth temperature: 37°C
  Growth strain: DH5alpha
  Copy number: High Copy
Gene/Insert
  Gene/Insert name: C20orf139 3'UTR mutant (alt name: C20orf139)
  Species: H. sapiens (human)
  Insert size (bp): 520
  Mutation: CATTCC’s were changed to AAGTAC's
  Entrez Gene: SRXN1 (a.k.a. C20orf139, Npn3, SRX, SRX1)
  Tag / fusion protein: luciferase (N terminal on backbone)
  Cloning method: Restriction Enzyme; 5′ cloning site SacI (not destroyed); 3′ cloning site XbaI (not destroyed)
  Sequencing primers: 5′ n/a; 3′ EBV rev primer (GTGGTTTGTCCAAACTCATC)
Terms and licenses: Academic/Nonprofit Terms; Industry Terms: Not Available to Industry
Depositor comments: C20orf139 3'UTR mutant in renilla luciferase reporter plasmid.
How to cite: pIS47 C20orf139 3'UTR mut was a gift from David Bartel (Addgene plasmid # 14490 ; http://n2t.net/addgene:14490 ; RRID:Addgene_14490)
