>Addgene plasmid #14490 | pIS47 C20orf139 3'UTR mut | depositor partial sequence | sequence record 8115 | Author sequence
CACAACGAGCTCTGTCTGCACTGCTGGTATGGGGTTAGGCCAGGTAGGAAAGTACAGAGGGGCTTCTGAA
AACCAAGAGTCCCTGGGGAAAGGGAACAGAGTAAGGCAGGCCTTGTTCTCACTGCCCTCTAAGGGAACTT
GGTCACTCGGCACTTTTAAGCCTCAGTTTCTCCAGTTCAATAATAAGGACAAGAGCTTTTCCCATGCATT
CTCTTTCCCCGGGAAAGTTGACTGAGGTGACCAGTAATAGAATTGAAAAGGGAGAGTGTCTTCAGTGCAA
TGTGGCATCCTGGATTGGGTCTTGGAACAAAAACAGGACATTAGTGGGAAAATTGGAAATCTGAAAAAAG
TCTGAATTTTAGTTAATATACCAATTTCAGTCTCTTGGTTTTGACAGATGTACCATGGTGATGTAAGATG
TTGACCTTGGGGTAGGCTGGGTGAAGGGTATACAGGAACTCTTTGTACTATCTCTGCAACTTCTCTGTAA
ATCTAGTATAAGTACAAAATAAAAGTTCTAGAGTTGTG
